Addgene plasmid #186825: pCAGGS-FLAG-CaMKIIA
Purpose: Expresses FLAG-CaMKIIA in mammalian cells
Depositing lab: Hung-Chun Chang. Depositing organization: Center for Excellence in Brain Science and Intelligence Technology, Chinese Academy of Sciences. Publication: ISX-9 potentiates CaMKIIdelta-mediated BMAL1 activation to enhance circadian amplitude. Li H, Ou J, Li Y, Xu N, Li Q, Wu P, Peng C, Tang YC, Chang HC. Commun Biol. 2022 Jul 28;5(1):750. doi: 10.1038/s42003-022-03725-x. PubMed 35902736.
Backbone
  Vector backbone: pCAGGS
  Total vector size (bp): 6275
  Vector type: Mammalian Expression
Growth in bacteria
  Bacterial resistance: Ampicillin, 100 μg/mL
  Growth temperature: 37°C
  Growth strain: DH5alpha
  Copy number: High Copy
Gene/Insert
  Gene/Insert name: Camk2a
  Species: M. musculus (mouse)
  Insert size (bp): 1434
  Entrez Gene: Camk2a (a.k.a. CaMKII, mKIAA0968)
  Tag / fusion protein: FLAG (N terminal on backbone)
  Cloning method: Ligation Independent Cloning
  Sequencing primers: 5′ GATGACGACGATAAGTGCGGCCGCGCTACCATCACCTGCACC; 3′ TCCCTGGTACCTTCACGCGTTCACTGTAGCGGTGCGGCAG
Terms and licenses: Academic/Nonprofit Terms; Industry Terms: Not Available to Industry
How to cite: pCAGGS-FLAG-CaMKIIA was a gift from Hung-Chun Chang (Addgene plasmid # 186825 ; http://n2t.net/addgene:186825 ; RRID:Addgene_186825)
