[The description below was written by a language model from this plasmid's Addgene catalogue record and pLannotate feature annotations shown in this document.]
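Description:
pCAGGS-FLAG-CaMKIIA is a mammalian expression plasmid built on the pCAGGS backbone, listed at about 6.3 kb, that drives production of mouse calcium/calmodulin-dependent protein kinase II alpha (Camk2a) carrying an N-terminal FLAG epitope. It is maintained in E. coli through a high-copy ColE1/pUC-type origin and selected with ampicillin via the β-lactamase gene and its own promoter. No mammalian selection marker is annotated, so the plasmid appears suited mainly to transient transfection. An SV40 origin of replication is present, which can allow episomal amplification in cells expressing SV40 large T antigen. Remnants of the lac promoter/operator region, short lacI fragments and an SV40 poly(A) signal are backbone leftovers with no evident role in expression of the insert.

The expression cassette uses the composite CAG promoter: the human cytomegalovirus immediate-early enhancer, the chicken β-actin promoter, and a chimeric chicken β-actin/rabbit β-globin intron, a combination that gives strong, broadly active transcription in mammalian cells. Downstream lie a short FLAG-coding segment (annotated as a fragment of 3xFLAG, consistent with a single tag supplied by the backbone) and the roughly 1.4 kb Camk2a open reading frame, which was inserted by ligation-independent cloning. Transcripts end at the rabbit β-globin polyadenylation signal. The small "HBB" fragments flagged on either side of the insert most likely reflect β-globin exon sequences inherent to pCAGGS, not intended coding parts. The epitope tag permits detection or immunoprecipitation of the kinase with anti-FLAG antibodies. The associated publication concerns CaMKII-mediated activation of BMAL1 and circadian amplitude, which suggests use in overexpression studies of CaMKII isoforms in that context.
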