Features (pLannotate 1.2.2; 19 found; start..end, strand, type, name):
      5..384     +  enhancer       CMV enhancer: human cytomegalovirus immediate early enhancer
    386..661     +  promoter       chicken β-actin promoter: No description available
    662..1678    +  intron         chimeric intron: chimera between introns from chicken β-actin and rabbit β-globin
   1682..1735    +  CDS            HBB (fragment): HBB_COLGU - Experimental evidence at transcript level: Swiss-Prot protein existence level 2. Involved in oxygen transport from the lung to the various peripheral tissues. From Colobus guereza (Mantled guereza) (Eastern black-and-white colobus monkey).
   1739..1762    +  CDS            3xFLAG (fragment): three tandem FLAG® epitope tags
   1772..3202    +  CDS            Camk2a: KCC2A_MOUSE - Experimental evidence at protein level: Swiss-Prot protein existence level 1. [Isoform Alpha KAP]: Has no kinase activity. From Mus musculus (Mouse).
   3221..3301    +  CDS            HBB (fragment): HBB_PONPY - Experimental evidence at transcript level: Swiss-Prot protein existence level 2. Involved in oxygen transport from the lung to the various peripheral tissues. From Pongo pygmaeus (Bornean orangutan).
   3372..3427    +  polyA_signal   β-globin poly(A) signal: rabbit β-globin polyadenylation signal (Gil and Proudfoot, 1987)
   3812..3828    -  protein_bind   lac operator: The lac repressor binds to the lac operator to inhibit transcription in E. coli. This inhibition can be relieved by adding lactose or isopropyl-β-D-thiogalactopyranoside (IPTG). lac repressor encoded by lacI
   3836..3866    -  promoter       lac promoter: promoter for the E. coli lac operon
   3881..3902    -  protein_bind   CAP binding site: CAP binding activates transcription in the presence of cAMP. E. coli catabolite activator protein
   3915..3954    -  CDS            lacI (fragment): lac repressor; lacI; The lac repressor binds to the lac operator to inhibit transcription in E. coli. This inhibition can be relieved by adding lactose or isopropyl-β-D-thiogalactopyranoside (IPTG).
   3961..3983    +  promoter       SV40 promoter (fragment): SV40 enhancer and early promoter
   4007..4142    +  rep_origin     SV40 ori: SV40 origin of replication
   4162..4296    +  polyA_signal   SV40 poly(A) signal: SV40 polyadenylation signal
   4298..4352    -  CDS            lacI (fragment): lac repressor; lacI; The lac repressor binds to the lac operator to inhibit transcription in E. coli. This inhibition can be relieved by adding lactose or isopropyl-β-D-thiogalactopyranoside (IPTG).
   4535..5123    -  rep_origin     ori: high-copy-number ColE1/pMB1/pBR322/pUC origin of replication
   5294..6154    -  CDS            AmpR: β-lactamase; bla; confers resistance to ampicillin, carbenicillin, and related antibiotics
   6155..6259    -  promoter       AmpR promoter: bla
>Addgene plasmid #186825 | pCAGGS-FLAG-CaMKIIA | addgene full sequence | sequence record 370046 | Addgene NGS Result
GGTCGACATTGATTATTGACTAGTTATTAATAGTAATCAATTACGGGGTCATTAGTTCATAGCCCATATA
TGGAGTTCCGCGTTACATAACTTACGGTAAATGGCCCGCCTGGCTGACCGCCCAACGACCCCCGCCCATT
GACGTCAATAATGACGTATGTTCCCATAGTAACGCCAATAGGGACTTTCCATTGACGTCAATGGGTGGAG
TATTTACGGTAAACTGCCCACTTGGCAGTACATCAAGTGTATCATATGCCAAGTACGCCCCCTATTGACG
TCAATGACGGTAAATGGCCCGCCTGGCATTATGCCCAGTACATGACCTTATGGGACTTTCCTACTTGGCA
GTACATCTACGTATTAGTCATCGCTATTACCATGGTCGAGGTGAGCCCCACGTTCTGCTTCACTCTCCCC
ATCTCCCCCCCCTCCCCACCCCCAATTTTGTATTTATTTATTTTTTAATTATTTTGTGCAGCGATGGGGG
CGGGGGGGGGGGGGGGGCGCGCCRGGSGGGGSGGGGSGGGGSGRGGGGSGGGGSGGGGCGAGGCGGAGAG
GTGCGGCGGCAGCCAATCAGAGCGGCGCGCTCCGAAAGTTTCCTTTTATGGCGAGGCGGCGGCGGCGGCG
GCCCTATAAAAAGCGAAGCGCGCGGCGGGCGGGAGTCGCTGCGCGCTGCCTTCGCCCCGTGCCCCGCTCC
GCCGCCGCCTCGCGCCGCCCGCCCCGGCTCTGACTGACCGCGTTACTCCCACAGGTGAGCGGGCGGGACG
GCCCTTCTCCTCCGGGCTGTAATTAGCGCTTGGTTTAATGACGGCTTGTTTCTTTTCTGTGGCTGCGTGA
AAGCCTTGAGGGGCTCCGGGAGGGCCCTTTGTGCGGGGGGAGCGGCTCGGGGGGTGCGTGCGTGTGTGTG
TGCGTGGGGAGCGCCGCGTGCGGCTCCGCGCTGCCCGGCGGCTGTGAGCGCTGCGGGCGCGGCGCGGGGC
TTTGTGCGCTCCGCAGTGTGCGCGAGGGGAGCGCGGCCGGGGGCGGTGCCCCGCGGTGCGGGGGGGGCTG
CGAGGGGAACAAAGGCTGCGTGCGGGGTGTGTGCGTGGGGGGGTGAGCAGGGGGTGTGGGCGCGTCGGTC
GGGCTGCAACCCCCCCTGCACCCCCCTCCCCGAGTTGCTGAGCACGGCCCGGCTTCGGGTGCGGGGCTCC
GTACGGGGCGTGGCGCGGGGCTCGCCGTGCCGGGCGGGGGGTGGCGGCAGGTGGGGGTGCCGGGCGGGGC
GGGGCCGCCTCGGGCCGGGGRGGGCTCGGGGGAGGGGCGCGGCGGCCCCCGGAGCGCCGGCGGCTGTCGA
GGCGCGGCGAGCCGCAGCCATTGCCTTTTATGGTAATCGTGCGAGAGGGCGCAGGGACTTCCTTTGTCCC
AAATCTGTGCGGAGCCGAAATCTGGGAGGCGCCGCCGCACCCCCTCTAGCGGGCGCGGGGCGAAGCGGTG
CGGCGCCGGCAGGAAGGAAATGGGCGGGGAGGGCCTTCGTGCGTCGCCGCGCCGCCGTCCCCTTCTCCCT
CTCCAGCCTCGGGGCTGTCCGCGGGGGGACGGCTGCCTTCGGGGGGGACGGGGCAGGGCGGGGTTCGGCT
TCTGGCGTGTGACCGGCGGCTCTAGAGCCTCTGCTAACCATGTTCATGCCTTCTTCTTTTTCCTACAGCT
CCTGGGCAACGTGCTGGTTATTGTGCTGTCTCATCATTTTGGCAAAGAATTCACCATGGATTACAAGGAT
GACGACGATAAGTGCGGCCGCGCTACCATCACCTGCACCCGATTCACAGAAGAGTACCAGCTCTTTGAGG
AACTGGGAAAGGGAGCCTTCTCTGTGGTGCGCAGGTGTGTGAAGGTGCTGGCTGGTCAGGAGTATGCTGC
CAAGATTATCAACACCAAGAAGCTTTCAGCCAGAGATCACCAGAAGCTGGAGCGTGAGGCCCGCATCTGC
CGCTTGTTGAAGCACCCCAATATCGTCCGACTCCATGACAGCATCTCCGAGGAGGGGCACCACTACCTTA
TCTTCGATCTGGTTACTGGTGGGGAACTGTTTGAAGACATTGTGGCCCGGGAGTATTACAGTGAAGCTGA
TGCCAGCCACTGTATCCAGCAGATCTTGGAGGCTGTGCTACACTGTCACCAGATGGGGGTGGTGCATCGT
GACCTGAAGCCTGAGAATCTGTTGCTGGCCTCGAAGCTCAAGGGCGCTGCTGTGAAGCTGGCAGACTTTG
GCCTGGCCATAGAGGTGGAGGGGGAGCAGCAGGCATGGTTTGGGTTCGCAGGGACACCTGGATACCTCTC
CCCAGAAGTGCTGAGGAAGGACCCGTACGGGAAGCCCGTGGACCTGTGGGCCTGTGGCGTCATCCTGTAT
ATCTTGCTGGTTGGGTATCCCCCGTTCTGGGATGAAGACCAGCATCGCCTGTACCAGCAGATCAAAGCTG
GTGCCTATGATTTCCCATCACCAGAATGGGACACCGTCACCCCAGAAGCCAAGGATCTGATCAATAAGAT
GCTGACCATCAACCCGTCCAAACGCATCACGGCCGCTGAGGCTCTCAAGCACCCATGGATCTCGCACCGC
TCCACCGTGGCCTCCTGCATGCACAGACAGGAGACCGTGGACTGCCTGAAGAAGTTCAATGCCAGGAGGA
AACTGAAGGGAGCCATCCTCACCACTATGCTGGCCACCAGGAACTTCTCCGGAGGGAAGAGCGGAGGAAA
CAAGAAGAACGATGGTGTGAAGGAATCTTCTGAGAGCACCAACACCACCATTGAGGACGAAGACACCAAA
GTGCGCAAACAGGAAATTATCAAAGTGACAGAGCAGCTGATCGAAGCCATAAGCAATGGAGACTTTGAGT
CCTACACGAAGATGTGCGACCCTGGAATGACAGCCTTTGAACCAGAGGCCCTGGGGAACCTGGTGGAGGG
CCTGGACTTTCATCGATTCTATTTTGAAAACCTGTGGTCCCGGAACAGCAAGCCCGTGCACACCACCATC
CTGAACCCTCACATCCACCTGATGGGTGACGAGTCAGCCTGCATCGCCTATATCCGCATCACTCAGTACC
TGGATGCAGGCGGCATACCCCGCACGGCCCAGTCAGAGGAGACCCGCGTCTGGCACCGCAGGGACGGCAA
ATGGCAGATCGTCCACTTCCACAGATCTGGGGCGCCCTCCGTCCTGCCGCATTGAACGCGTGAAGGTACC
AGGGAATTCACTCCTCAGGTGCAGGCTGCCTATCAGAAGGTGGTGGCTGGTGTGGCCAATGCCCTGGCTC
ACAAATACCACTGAGATCTTTTTCCCTCTGCCAAAAATTATGGGGACATCATGAAGCCCCTTGAGCATCT
GACTTCTGGCTAATAAAGGAAATTTATTTTCATTGCAATAGTGTGTTGGAATTTTTTGTGTCTCTCACTC
GGAAGGACATATGGGAGGGCAAATCATTTAAAACATCAGAATGAGTATTTGGTTTAGAGTTTGGCAACAT
ATGCCCATATGCTGGCTGCCATGAACAAAGGTTGGCTATAAAGAGGTCATCAGTATATGAAACAGCCCCC
TGCTGTCCATTCCTTATTCCATAGAAAAGCCTTGACTTGAGGTTAGATTTTTTTTATATTTTGTTTTGTG
TTATTTTTTTCTTTAACATCCCTAAAATTTTCCTTACATGTTTTACTAGCCAGATTTTTCCTCCTCTCCT
GACTACTCCCAGTCATAGCTGTCCCTCTTCTCTTATGGAGATCCCTCGACCTGCAGCCCAAGCTTGGCGT
AATCATGGTCATAGCTGTTTCCTGTGTGAAATTGTTATCCGCTCACAATTCCACACAACATACGAGCCGG
AAGCATAAAGTGTAAAGCCTGGGGTGCCTAATGAGTGAGCTAACTCACATTAATTGCGTTGCGCTCACTG
CCCGCTTTCCAGTCGGGAAACCTGTCGTGCCAGCGGATCCGCATCTCAATTAGTCAGCAACCATAGTCCC
GCCCCTAACTCCGCCCATCCCGCCCCTAACTCCGCCCAGTTCCGCCCATTCTCCGCCCCATGGCTGACTA
ATTTTTTTTATTTATGCAGAGGCCGAGGCCGCCTCGGCCTCTGAGCTATTCCAGAAGTAGTGAGGAGGCT
TTTTTGGAGGCCTAGGCTTTTGCAAAAAGCTAACTTGTTTATTGCAGCTTATAATGGTTACAAATAAAGC
AATAGCATCACAAATTTCACAAATAAAGCATTTTTTTCACTGCATTCTAGTTGTGGTTTGTCCAAACTCA
TCAATGTATCTTATCATGTCTGGATCCGCTGCATTAATGAATCGGCCAACGCGCGGGGAGAGGCGGTTTG
CGTATTGGGCGCTCTTCCGCTTCCTCGCTCACTGACTCGCTGCGCTCGGTCGTTCGGCTGCGGCGAGCGG
TATCAGCTCACTCAAAGGCGGTAATACGGTTATCCACAGAATCAGGGGATAACGCAGGAAAGAACATGTG
AGCAAAAGGCCAGCAAAAGGCCAGGAACCGTAAAAAGGCCGCGTTGCTGGCGTTTTTCCATAGGCTCCGC
CCCCCTGACGAGCATCACAAAAATCGACGCTCAAGTCAGAGGTGGCGAAACCCGACAGGACTATAAAGAT
ACCAGGCGTTTCCCCCTGGAAGCTCCCTCGTGCGCTCTCCTGTTCCGACCCTGCCGCTTACCGGATACCT
GTCCGCCTTTCTCCCTTCGGGAAGCGTGGCGCTTTCTCATAGCTCACGCTGTAGGTATCTCAGTTCGGTG
TAGGTCGTTCGCTCCAAGCTGGGCTGTGTGCACGAACCCCCCGTTCAGCCCGACCGCTGCGCCTTATCCG
GTAACTATCGTCTTGAGTCCAACCCGGTAAGACACGACTTATCGCCACTGGCAGCAGCCACTGGTAACAG
GATTAGCAGAGCGAGGTATGTAGGCGGTGCTACAGAGTTCTTGAAGTGGTGGCCTAACTACGGCTACACT
AGAAGAACAGTATTTGGTATCTGCGCTCTGCTGAAGCCAGTTACCTTCGGAAAAAGAGTTGGTAGCTCTT
GATCCGGCAAACAAACCACCGCTGGTAGCGGTGGTTTTTTTGTTTGCAAGCAGCAGATTACGCGCAGAAA
AAAAGGATCTCAAGAAGATCCTTTGATCTTTTCTACGGGGTCTGACGCTCAGTGGAACGAAAACTCACGT
TAAGGGATTTTGGTCATGAGATTATCAAAAAGGATCTTCACCTAGATCCTTTTAAATTAAAAATGAAGTT
TTAAATCAATCTAAAGTATATATGAGTAAACTTGGTCTGACAGTTACCAATGCTTAATCAGTGAGGCACC
TATCTCAGCGATCTGTCTATTTCGTTCATCCATAGTTGCCTGACTCCCCGTCGTGTAGATAACTACGATA
CGGGAGGGCTTACCATCTGGCCCCAGTGCTGCAATGATACCGCGAGACCCACGCTCACCGGCTCCAGATT
TATCAGCAATAAACCAGCCAGCCGGAAGGGCCGAGCGCAGAAGTGGTCCTGCAACTTTATCCGCCTCCAT
CCAGTCTATTAATTGTTGCCGGGAAGCTAGAGTAAGTAGTTCGCCAGTTAATAGTTTGCGCAACGTTGTT
GCCATTGCTACAGGCATCGTGGTGTCACGCTCGTCGTTTGGTATGGCTTCATTCAGCTCCGGTTCCCAAC
GATCAAGGCGAGTTACATGATCCCCCATGTTGTGCAAAAAAGCGGTTAGCTCCTTCGGTCCTCCGATCGT
TGTCAGAAGTAAGTTGGCCGCAGTGTTATCACTCATGGTTATGGCAGCACTGCATAATTCTCTTACTGTC
ATGCCATCCGTAAGATGCTTTTCTGTGACTGGTGAGTACTCAACCAAGTCATTCTGAGAATAGTGTATGC
GGCGACCGAGTTGCTCTTGCCCGGCGTCAATACGGGATAATACCGCGCCACATAGCAGAACTTTAAAAGT
GCTCATCATTGGAAAACGTTCTTCGGGGCGAAAACTCTCAAGGATCTTACCGCTGTTGAGATCCAGTTCG
ATGTAACCCACTCGTGCACCCAACTGATCTTCAGCATCTTTTACTTTCACCAGCGTTTCTGGGTGAGCAA
AAACAGGAAGGCAAAATGCCGCAAAAAAGGGAATAAGGGCGACACGGAAATGTTGAATACTCATACTCTT
CCTTTTTCAATATTATTGAAGCATTTATCAGGGTTATTGTCTCATGAGCGGATACATATTTGAATGTATT
TAGAAAAATAAACAAATAGGGGTTCCGCGCACATTTCCCCGAAAAGTGCCACCTG
